Addgene plasmid #137681: pHM026Env
Purpose: Express HIV Env which is isolated a from IRB approved HIV infected patient samples from Singapore and cloned into expression vector (pcDNA 3.1)
Depositing lab: Anjali Joshi. Depositing organization: Texas Tech University Health Sciences Center El Paso. Publication: HIV-1 subtype CRF01_AE and B differ in utilization of low levels of CCR5, Maraviroc susceptibility and potential N-glycosylation sites. Joshi A, Cox EK, Sedano MJ, Punke EB, Lee RT, Maurer-Stroh S, Kaur P, Ng OT, Garg H. Virology. 2017 Dec;512:222-233. doi: 10.1016/j.virol.2017.09.026. Epub 2017 Oct 9. PubMed 29020646.
Backbone
  Vector backbone: pcDNA3.1D/V5-His-TOPO
  Backbone manufacturer: Invitrogen
  Vector type: Mammalian Expression
  Selectable markers: Neomycin (select with G418)
Growth in bacteria
  Bacterial resistance: Ampicillin, 100 μg/mL
  Growth temperature: 37°C
  Growth strain: DH5alpha
  Copy number: High Copy
Gene/Insert
  Gene/Insert name: HIV-1 Envelope Glycoprotein
  Species: H. sapiens (human); HIV-1
  Insert size (bp): 2571
  GenBank ID: KY213731.1
  Cloning method: TOPO Cloning
Terms and licenses: Academic/Nonprofit Terms; Industry Terms: Not Available to Industry
Depositor comments: HIV-1 infected Patient Samples from Singapore, reverse transcribed RNA cloned into expression vector
How to cite: pHM026Env was a gift from Anjali Joshi (Addgene plasmid # 137681 ; http://n2t.net/addgene:137681 ; RRID:Addgene_137681)
