[The description below was written by a language model from this plasmid's Addgene catalogue record and pLannotate feature annotations shown in this document.]
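Description:
pHM026Env is a mammalian expression plasmid built on the pcDNA3.1D/V5-His-TOPO backbone that carries a patient-derived HIV-1 envelope glycoprotein gene. According to the record, the insert was obtained by reverse transcription of viral RNA from samples of HIV-1-infected patients in Singapore and introduced by TOPO cloning. In bacteria the 8,462 nt plasmid replicates from a high-copy ColE1/pUC-type origin and is selected with ampicillin through the AmpR (β-lactamase) cassette. An f1 origin is also present. For selection in mammalian cells, an SV40 early promoter drives the neomycin phosphotransferase gene, followed by an SV40 polyadenylation signal, allowing G418 selection.

The expression cassette consists of the CMV immediate early enhancer and promoter, a T7 promoter, the viral insert and the bovine growth hormone polyadenylation signal. The annotated env open reading frame spans about 2.57 kb, matching the catalogued insert size. It encodes the precursor that yields the surface subunit and the gp41 transmembrane fusion subunit. The cloned amplicon evidently extends beyond env, since short fragments matching tat and vpu lie upstream and a nef fragment lies downstream, as expected for a contiguous piece of the HIV-1 genome. A V5 epitope from the backbone is annotated further downstream, separated from env by the nef fragment. The record does not indicate that it is fused to Env, so tagging should not be assumed.

The stated purpose is to express this primary-isolate Env in mammalian cells. The associated publication compares CRF01_AE and B subtype envelopes for use of low CCR5 levels, Maraviroc susceptibility and potential N-glycosylation sites. The record does not state which subtype this clone belongs to.
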