Features (pLannotate 1.2.2; 24 found; start..end, strand, type, name):
     28..80      -  misc_feature   bom (fragment): basis of mobility region from pBR322
    235..614     +  enhancer       CMV enhancer: human cytomegalovirus immediate early enhancer
    615..818     +  promoter       CMV promoter: human cytomegalovirus (CMV) immediate early promoter
    814..847     +  LTR            5' LTR (truncated) (fragment): truncated 5' long terminal repeat (LTR) from HIV-1
    863..881     +  promoter       T7 promoter: promoter for bacteriophage T7 RNA polymerase
    927..1037    +  CDS            tat (fragment): TAT_HV1Z2 - Experimental evidence at protein level: Swiss-Prot protein existence level 1. Extracellular circulating Tat can be endocytosed by surrounding uninfected cells via the binding to several surface receptors such as CD26, CXCR4, heparan sulfate proteoglycans (HSPG) or LDLR. Neurons are rarely infected, but they internalize Tat via their LDLR. Through its interaction with nuclear HATs, Tat is potentially able to control the acetylation-dependent cellular gene expression. Modulates the expression of many cellular genes involved in cell survival, proliferation or in coding for cytokines o
   1050..1163    +  CDS            vpu (fragment): VPU_HV1BR - Experimental evidence at protein level: Swiss-Prot protein existence level 1. Enhances virion budding by targeting host CD4 and Tetherin/BST2 to proteasome degradation. Degradation of CD4 prevents any unwanted premature interactions between viral Env and its host receptor CD4 in the endoplasmic reticulum. Degradation of antiretroviral protein Tetherin/BST2 is important for virion budding, as BST2 tethers new viral particles to the host cell membrane. Mechanistically, Vpu bridges either CD4 or BST2 to BTRC, a substrate recognition subunit of the Skp1/Cullin/F-box protein E3 ubiquiti
   1214..3781    +  CDS            env: ENV_HV1S3 - Experimental evidence at protein level: Swiss-Prot protein existence level 1. [Transmembrane protein gp41]: Acts as a class I viral fusion protein. Under the current model, the protein has at least 3 conformational states: pre-fusion native state, pre-hairpin intermediate state, and post-fusion hairpin state. During fusion of viral and target intracellular membranes, the coiled coil regions (heptad repeats) assume a trimer-of-hairpins structure, positioning the fusion peptide in close proximity to the C-terminal region of the ectodomain. The formation of this structure appears to d
   3786..3881    +  CDS            nef (fragment): NEF_HV1Z2 - Experimental evidence at protein level: Swiss-Prot protein existence level 1. Extracellular Nef protein targets CD4(+) T-lymphocytes for apoptosis by interacting with CXCR4 surface receptors. From Human immunodeficiency virus type 1 group M subtype D (isolate Z2/CDC-Z34) (HIV-1).
   3960..4001    +  CDS            V5 tag: epitope tag from simian virus 5
   4057..4281    +  polyA_signal   bGH poly(A) signal: bovine growth hormone polyadenylation signal
   4285..4306    +  promoter       SV40 promoter (fragment): SV40 enhancer and early promoter
   4327..4755    +  rep_origin     f1 ori (sequence partly withheld): f1 bacteriophage origin of replication; arrow indicates direction of (+) strand synthesis
   4769..5098    +  promoter       SV40 promoter: SV40 enhancer and early promoter
   5165..5956    +  CDS            neo: KKA2_KLEPN - Also known as kan, nptII. Experimental evidence at protein level: Swiss-Prot protein existence level 1. Resistance to kanamycin, neomycin, paromomycin, ribostamycin, butirosin and gentamicin B. From Klebsiella pneumoniae.
   5982..6140    +  CDS            ble (fragment): BLE_KLEPN - Experimental evidence at protein level: Swiss-Prot protein existence level 1. Binding protein with a strong affinity to the bleomycin family of antibiotics. Binds to CL990; an antimitotic-antibiotic compound. From Klebsiella pneumoniae.
   6135..6256    +  polyA_signal   SV40 poly(A) signal: SV40 polyadenylation signal
   6329..6345    -  protein_bind   lac operator: The lac repressor binds to the lac operator to inhibit transcription in E. coli. This inhibition can be relieved by adding lactose or isopropyl-β-D-thiogalactopyranoside (IPTG). lac repressor encoded by lacI
   6353..6383    -  promoter       lac promoter: promoter for the E. coli lac operon
   6398..6419    -  protein_bind   CAP binding site: CAP binding activates transcription in the presence of cAMP. E. coli catabolite activator protein
   6432..6524    -  CDS            lacI (fragment): lac repressor; lacI; The lac repressor binds to the lac operator to inhibit transcription in E. coli. This inhibition can be relieved by adding lactose or isopropyl-β-D-thiogalactopyranoside (IPTG).
   6707..7295    -  rep_origin     ori: high-copy-number ColE1/pMB1/pBR322/pUC origin of replication
   7466..8326    -  CDS            AmpR: β-lactamase; bla; confers resistance to ampicillin, carbenicillin, and related antibiotics
   8327..8431    -  promoter       AmpR promoter: bla
>Addgene plasmid #137681 | pHM026Env | addgene full sequence | sequence record 273370 | Addgene NGS Result
GACGGATCGGGAGATCTCCCGATCCCCTATGGTGCACTCTCAGTACAATCTGCTCTGATGCCGCATAGTT
AAGCCAGTATCTGCTCCCTGCTTGTGTGTTGGAGGTCGCTGAGTAGTGCGCGAGCAAAATTTAAGCTACA
ACAAGGCAAGGCTTGACCGACAATTGCATGAAGAATCTGCTTAGGGTTAGGCGTTTTGCGCTGCTTCGCG
ATGTACGGGCCAGATATACGCGTTGACATTGATTATTGACTAGTTATTAATAGTAATCAATTACGGGGTC
ATTAGTTCATAGCCCATATATGGAGTTCCGCGTTACATAACTTACGGTAAATGGCCCGCCTGGCTGACCG
CCCAACGACCCCCGCCCATTGACGTCAATAATGACGTATGTTCCCATAGTAACGCCAATAGGGACTTTCC
ATTGACGTCAATGGGTGGAGTATTTACGGTAAACTGCCCACTTGGCAGTACATCAAGTGTATCATATGCC
AAGTACGCCCCCTATTGACGTCAATGACGGTAAATGGCCCGCCTGGCATTATGCCCAGTACATGACCTTA
TGGGACTTTCCTACTTGGCAGTACATCTACGTATTAGTCATCGCTATTACCATGGTGATGCGGTTTTGGC
AGTACATCAATGGGCGTGGATAGCGGTTTGACTCACGGGGATTTCCAAGTCTCCACCCCATTGACGTCAA
TGGGAGTTTGTTTTGGCACCAAAATCAACGGGACTTTCCAAAATGTCGTAACAACTCCGCCCCATTGACG
CAAATGGGCGGTAGGCGTGTACGGTGGGAGGTCTATATAAGCAGAGCTCTCTGGCTAACTAGAGAACCCA
CTGCTTACTGGCTTATCGAAATTAATACGACTCACTATAGGGAGACCCAAGCTGGCTAGTTAAGCTTGGT
ACCGAGCTCGGATCCAGTACCCTTCACCGATCAAGCTTTAGGCATCTCCTATGGCAGGAAGAAGCGGAAG
CACCGACGAGGAACTCCTCGCAACAGTAAGAGCCATCAGGATCTTATACCAGAGCAGTAAGTATATGTAA
TGTCACCTTTAGAAATTAGTGCAATAGCAGGACTGATAGTAGCATTAATCTTAGCAATAGTAGTGTGGAC
TATAGTAGCTATAGAAATTAAAAAAGTACTAAAAGAGAAAAAAAATAGAAAGATTAGTTAAGAGAATAAG
AGAGAGAGCAGAAGACAGTGGAAATGAGAGTGAGGGAGACACAGATGAATTGGCAAAACTTGTGGAAATG
GGGGACTTTGATCCTTGGGTTGGGGATAATTTGTAGTGCCTCAGACAACTTGTGGGTTACAGTTTATTAT
GGGGTTCCTGTGTGGAAAGATGCAGACACCACCCTATTTTGTGCATCAGATGCCCAAGCACATAAGACAG
AAGTGCACAATGTCTGGGCCACACATGCCTGTGTACCCACAGACCCCGACCCACAAGAAATACCCCTGGA
AAATGTAACAGAAAATTTTAACATGTGGAAAAATAACATGGTGGAGCAGATGCAGGAAGATGTAATCAGT
TTATGGGATCAAAGTCTAAAGCCATGTGTAAAGTTAACTCCTCTCTGCGTTACTTTAAATTGTACCAATG
CTCATTTGAATGCCACGAGCACAAACAATTTCACTAACATAGTAGGAAATTTAACAGAGGAAGTAAGAAA
CTGCTCTTTTAATATGACCACAGAAATAACAGATAAGAGGCAGAAGGTCCATGCACTTTTTTATAAGCTT
GATATAGTACAAATTAATGATAAAATTAATAGTAGTGAGAATTATAGTGAATATAGGCTAATAAACTGTA
ATACTTCAGTCATTAAGCAGGCTTGTCCAAAGGTATCCTTTGATCCAATTCCTATACATTATTGTACTCC
AGCTGGTTATGCGCTTTTAAAATGTAATGATAAGAAGTTCAATGGGACAGGGCCATGTAGAAATGTCAGC
TCAGTACAATGCACACATGGAATTAAGCCAGTGGTGTCAACTCAGTTGCTGTTAAATGGTAGTCTAGCAG
AAGATGAGATAGTAATCAGAAGTGAAAATCTCACGGACAATGCCAAGACCATAATAGTGCATCTTAATAA
ATCTGTAGACATTAATTGTACCAGACCCTCCAACAATACAAGAACAAGTGTGTCTATAGGACCAGGACAA
GTATTCTATAGAACAGGAGACATAATAGGAGATATAACAAAAGCATATTGTGAGATTAATGGAACAAAAT
GGAATGAAACTTTAACACAGGTAGCTAAAAAATTAGAGGAGCACTTTAATAAGACAATAATCTTTCAACC
ACACTCAGGAGGAGATGTAGAAATTACAATGCATCATTTTAATTGTAAAGGGGAATTTTTCTATTGCAAT
ACAACAAAACTGTTTAATGGTCCTTGCCCAAAAAATGGAACATGTAATGGCACTATCATACTTCCATGTA
AGATAAAGCGAATTGTAAGATTGTGGCAGGAAGTAGGTCAAGCAATGTATGCTCCTCCCATCAGCGGAAA
AATTAGGTGTGACTCAAATATTACAGGAATACTATTGACAAGAGATGGTGGTAATACGAGTGATAATGAA
ACCTTCAGACCTGGAGGAGGAAATATAAAGGACAATTGGAGAAGTGAATTATATAAATATAAAGTAGTAC
AAATTGAACCATTAGGAATAGCACCCACCAGGGCAAAAAGAAGAGTGGTGGAGAGACAAAAAAGAGCAGT
GGGAATAGGAACTATGATCTTTGGGTTCTTAGGAGCAGCAGGAAGCACTATGGGCGCGGCGTCAATAACG
CTGACGGTACAGGCCAGACAATTATTGTCTGGTATAGTGCAACAGCAAAGCAATTTGCTGAGGGCTATAG
AGGCGCAGCAGCATATGTTGCAACTCACAGTCTGGGGCATTAAACAGCTCCAGGCAAGAGTCCTGGCTAT
AGAAAGATACCTAAAAGATCAAAAGTTCCTAGGACTTTGGGGCTGCTCTGGGAAAACCATCTGCACCACT
GCTGTGCCCTGGAACACCACTTGGAGTAATAAATCTTTTGAAGAGATTTGGAACAACATGACATGGATAG
AATGGGAGAGAGAAATTAGCAATTACACAAGCCAAATATATGGGATACTTACAGAATCGCAGAACCAGCA
GGAAAGGAATGAAAAGGATCTATTAGAATTGGATAGATGGGCAAGTCTGTGGAATTGGTTTGACATAACA
AATTGGCTGTGGTATATAAAAATATTTATAATAATAGTAGGAAGTTTAATAGGTTTAAGAATAATTTTTG
CTGTGCTTTCTATAGTAAATAGAGTTAGGCAGGGATACTCACCTTTGTCTTTCCAGACCCCTTCCCATCA
TCAGAGGGAACTCGACAGGCCCGAAGAAATCGAAGAAGGAGGTGGCGAGCAAGGCAGAGACAGATCCGTG
CGATTAGTGAGCGGATTCTTACCACTTTTCTGGGACGATCTACGGAGCCTGTGCCTCTTCAGCTACCACC
GCTTGAGAGACTTCATCTTGATTGCAACGAGGACTGTGGAACTTCTGGGACACAGCAGTCTCAAGGGACT
GAGACGGGGGTGGGAAGGCCTCAAATATCTGGGGAATCTTCTATTGTATTGGGGTCAGGAACTAAAAACT
AGTGCTGTTTCTTTGTTTGATGCTGCAGCAATAGCAATAGCGGGGGGGACAGATAGGGTTATAGAAGTAG
CACAAAGAGCTTGGAGAGCCATTCTCCACATACCTAGAAGAATCAGACAGGGTCTTGAAAGGGCTTTGAT
ATAACATGGGAAACAAGTGGTCAAAAACATGGCCTCGGGTCAGGAAAAGCTTAGAGAGAACTCCTCCAGC
AGCAGATGGAGTAGGAGCAGTATCTCAAGACGGATCCAAGGGTCAAGACAATTCTGCAGATATCCAGCAC
AGTGGCGGCCGCTCGAGTCTAGAGGGCCCGCGGTTCGAAGGTAAGCCTATCCCTAACCCTCTCCTCGGTC
TCGATTCTACGCGTACCGGTCATCATCACCATCACCATTGAGTTTAAACCCGCTGATCAGCCTCGACTGT
GCCTTCTAGTTGCCAGCCATCTGTTGTTTGCCCCTCCCCCGTGCCTTCCTTGACCCTGGAAGGTGCCACT
CCCACTGTCCTTTCCTAATAAAATGAGGAAATTGCATCGCATTGTCTGAGTAGGTGTCATTCTATTCTGG
GGGGTGGGGTGGGGCAGGACAGCAAGGGGGAGGATTGGGAAGACAATAGCAGGCATGCTGGGGATGCGGT
GGGCTCTATGGCTTCTGAGGCGGAAAGAACCAGCTGGGGCTCTAGGGGGTATCCCC
[124 nt withheld, positions 4327-4450]
C
[91 nt withheld, positions 4452-4542]
A
[49 nt withheld, positions 4544-4592]
CCTTTGACGTTGGAGTCCACGTTCTTT
[37 nt withheld, positions 4620-4656]
ACCCTATCTCGGTCTATTCTTTTGATTTATAAGGGATTTTGCCGATTTCGGCCTATTGGTTAAAAAATGA
GCTGATTTAACAAAAATTTAACGCGAATTAATTCTGTGGAATGTGTGTCAGTTAGGGTGTGGAAAGTCCC
CAGGCTCCCCAGCAGGCAGAAGTATGCAAAGCATGCATCTCAATTAGTCAGCAACCAGGTGTGGAAAGTC
CCCAGGCTCCCCAGCAGGCAGAAGTATGCAAAGCATGCATCTCAATTAGTCAGCAACCATAGTCCCGCCC
CTAACTCCGCCCATCCCGCCCCTAACTCCGCCCAGTTCCGCCCATTCTCCGCCCCATGGCTGACTAATTT
TTTTTATTTATGCAGAGGCCGAGGCCGCCTCTGCCTCTGAGCTATTCCAGAAGTAGTGAGGAGGCTTTTT
TGGAGGCCTAGGCTTTTGCAAAAAGCTCCCGGGAGCTTGTATATCCATTTTCGGATCTGATCAAGAGACA
GGATGAGGATCGTTTCGCATGATTGAACAAGATGGATTGCACGCAGGTTCTCCGGCCGCTTGGGTGGAGA
GGCTATTCGGCTATGACTGGGCACAACAGACAATCGGCTGCTCTGATGCCGCCGTGTTCCGGCTGTCAGC
GCAGGGGCGCCCGGTTCTTTTTGTCAAGACCGACCTGTCCGGTGCCCTGAATGAACTGCAGGACGAGGCA
GCGCGGCTATCGTGGCTGGCCACGACGGGCGTTCCTTGCGCAGCTGTGCTCGACGTTGTCACTGAAGCGG
GAAGGGACTGGCTGCTATTGGGCGAAGTGCCGGGGCAGGATCTCCTGTCATCTCACCTTGCTCCTGCCGA
GAAAGTATCCATCATGGCTGATGCAATGCGGCGGCTGCATACGCTTGATCCGGCTACCTGCCCATTCGAC
CACCAAGCGAAACATCGCATCGAGCGAGCACGTACTCGGATGGAAGCCGGTCTTGTCGATCAGGATGATC
TGGACGAAGAGCATCAGGGGCTCGCGCCAGCCGAACTGTTCGCCAGGCTCAAGGCGCGCATGCCCGACGG
CGAGGATCTCGTCGTGACCCATGGCGATGCCTGCTTGCCGAATATCATGGTGGAAAATGGCCGCTTTTCT
GGATTCATCGACTGTGGCCGGCTGGGTGTGGCGGACCGCTATCAGGACATAGCGTTGGCTACCCGTGATA
TTGCTGAAGAGCTTGGCGGCGAATGGGCTGACCGCTTCCTCGTGCTTTACGGTATCGCCGCTCCCGATTC
GCAGCGCATCGCCTTCTATCGCCTTCTTGACGAGTTCTTCTGAGCGGGACTCTGGGGTTCGCGAAATGAC
CGACCAAGCGACGCCCAACCTGCCATCACGAGATTTCGATTCCACCGCCGCCTTCTATGAAAGGTTGGGC
TTCGGAATCGTTTTCCGGGACGCCGGCTGGATGATCCTCCAGCGCGGGGATCTCATGCTGGAGTTCTTCG
CCCACCCCAACTTGTTTATTGCAGCTTATAATGGTTACAAATAAAGCAATAGCATCACAAATTTCACAAA
TAAAGCATTTTTTTCACTGCATTCTAGTTGTGGTTTGTCCAAACTCATCAATGTATCTTATCATGTCTGT
ATACCGTCGACCTCTAGCTAGAGCTTGGCGTAATCATGGTCATAGCTGTTTCCTGTGTGAAATTGTTATC
CGCTCACAATTCCACACAACATACGAGCCGGAAGCATAAAGTGTAAAGCCTGGGGTGCCTAATGAGTGAG
CTAACTCACATTAATTGCGTTGCGCTCACTGCCCGCTTTCCAGTCGGGAAACCTGTCGTGCCAGCTGCAT
TAATGAATCGGCCAACGCGCGGGGAGAGGCGGTTTGCGTATTGGGCGCTCTTCCGCTTCCTCGCTCACTG
ACTCGCTGCGCTCGGTCGTTCGGCTGCGGCGAGCGGTATCAGCTCACTCAAAGGCGGTAATACGGTTATC
CACAGAATCAGGGGATAACGCAGGAAAGAACATGTGAGCAAAAGGCCAGCAAAAGGCCAGGAACCGTAAA
AAGGCCGCGTTGCTGGCGTTTTTCCATAGGCTCCGCCCCCCTGACGAGCATCACAAAAATCGACGCTCAA
GTCAGAGGTGGCGAAACCCGACAGGACTATAAAGATACCAGGCGTTTCCCCCTGGAAGCTCCCTCGTGCG
CTCTCCTGTTCCGACCCTGCCGCTTACCGGATACCTGTCCGCCTTTCTCCCTTCGGGAAGCGTGGCGCTT
TCTCATAGCTCACGCTGTAGGTATCTCAGTTCGGTGTAGGTCGTTCGCTCCAAGCTGGGCTGTGTGCACG
AACCCCCCGTTCAGCCCGACCGCTGCGCCTTATCCGGTAACTATCGTCTTGAGTCCAACCCGGTAAGACA
CGACTTATCGCCACTGGCAGCAGCCACTGGTAACAGGATTAGCAGAGCGAGGTATGTAGGCGGTGCTACA
GAGTTCTTGAAGTGGTGGCCTAACTACGGCTACACTAGAAGAACAGTATTTGGTATCTGCGCTCTGCTGA
AGCCAGTTACCTTCGGAAAAAGAGTTGGTAGCTCTTGATCCGGCAAACAAACCACCGCTGGTAGCGGTGG
TTTTTTTGTTTGCAAGCAGCAGATTACGCGCAGAAAAAAAGGATCTCAAGAAGATCCTTTGATCTTTTCT
ACGGGGTCTGACGCTCAGTGGAACGAAAACTCACGTTAAGGGATTTTGGTCATGAGATTATCAAAAAGGA
TCTTCACCTAGATCCTTTTAAATTAAAAATGAAGTTTTAAATCAATCTAAAGTATATATGAGTAAACTTG
GTCTGACAGTTACCAATGCTTAATCAGTGAGGCACCTATCTCAGCGATCTGTCTATTTCGTTCATCCATA
GTTGCCTGACTCCCCGTCGTGTAGATAACTACGATACGGGAGGGCTTACCATCTGGCCCCAGTGCTGCAA
TGATACCGCGAGACCCACGCTCACCGGCTCCAGATTTATCAGCAATAAACCAGCCAGCCGGAAGGGCCGA
GCGCAGAAGTGGTCCTGCAACTTTATCCGCCTCCATCCAGTCTATTAATTGTTGCCGGGAAGCTAGAGTA
AGTAGTTCGCCAGTTAATAGTTTGCGCAACGTTGTTGCCATTGCTACAGGCATCGTGGTGTCACGCTCGT
CGTTTGGTATGGCTTCATTCAGCTCCGGTTCCCAACGATCAAGGCGAGTTACATGATCCCCCATGTTGTG
CAAAAAAGCGGTTAGCTCCTTCGGTCCTCCGATCGTTGTCAGAAGTAAGTTGGCCGCAGTGTTATCACTC
ATGGTTATGGCAGCACTGCATAATTCTCTTACTGTCATGCCATCCGTAAGATGCTTTTCTGTGACTGGTG
AGTACTCAACCAAGTCATTCTGAGAATAGTGTATGCGGCGACCGAGTTGCTCTTGCCCGGCGTCAATACG
GGATAATACCGCGCCACATAGCAGAACTTTAAAAGTGCTCATCATTGGAAAACGTTCTTCGGGGCGAAAA
CTCTCAAGGATCTTACCGCTGTTGAGATCCAGTTCGATGTAACCCACTCGTGCACCCAACTGATCTTCAG
CATCTTTTACTTTCACCAGCGTTTCTGGGTGAGCAAAAACAGGAAGGCAAAATGCCGCAAAAAAGGGAAT
AAGGGCGACACGGAAATGTTGAATACTCATACTCTTCCTTTTTCAATATTATTGAAGCATTTATCAGGGT
TATTGTCTCATGAGCGGATACATATTTGAATGTATTTAGAAAAATAAACAAATAGGGGTTCCGCGCACAT
TTCCCCGAAAAGTGCCACCTGACGTC
