>Addgene plasmid #137681 | pHM026Env | depositor partial sequence | sequence record 265813 | Env Sequence only
ATGAGAGTGAGGGAGACACAGATGAATTGGCAAAACTTGTGGAAATGGGGGACTTTGATCCTTGGGTTGG
GGATAATTTGTAGTGCCTCAGACAACTTGTGGGTTACAGTTTATTATGGGGTTCCTGTGTGGAAAGATGC
AGACACCACCCTATTTTGTGCATCAGATGCCCAAGCACATAAGACAGAAGTGCACAATGTCTGGGCCACA
CATGCCTGTGTACCCACAGACCCCGACCCACAAGAAATACCCCTGGAAAATGTAACAGAAAATTTTAACA
TGTGGAAAAATAACATGGTGGAGCAGATGCAGGAAGATGTAATCAGTTTATGGGATCAAAGTCTAAAGCC
ATGTGTAAAGTTAACTCCTCTCTGCGTTACTTTAAATTGTACCAATGCTCATTTGAATGCCACGAGCACA
AACAATTTCACTAACATAGTAGGAAATTTAACAGAGGAAGTAAGAAACTGCTCTTTTAATATGACCACAG
AAATAACAGATAAGAGGCAGAAGGTCCATGCACTTTTTTATAAGCTTGATATAGTACAAATTAATGATAA
AATTAATAGTAGTGAGAATTATAGTGAATATAGGCTAATAAACTGTAATACTTCAGTCATTAAGCAGGCT
TGTCCAAAGGTATCCTTTGATCCAATTCCTATACATTATTGTACTCCAGCTGGTTATGCGCTTTTAAAAT
GTAATGATAAGAAGTTCAATGGGACAGGGCCATGTAGAAATGTCAGCTCAGTACAATGCACACATGGAAT
TAAGCCAGTGGTGTCAACTCAGTTGCTGTTAAATGGTAGTCTAGCAGAAGATGAGATAGTAATCAGAAGT
GAAAATCTCACGGACAATGCCAAGACCATAATAGTGCATCTTAATAAATCTGTAGACATTAATTGTACCA
GACCCTCCAACAATACAAGAACAAGTGTGTCTATAGGACCAGGACAAGTATTCTATAGAACAGGAGACAT
AATAGGAGATATAACAAAAGCATATTGTGAGATTAATGGAACAAAATGGAATGAAACTTTAACACAGGTA
GCTAAAAAATTAGAGGAGCACTTTAATAAGACAATAATCTTTCAACCACACTCAGGAGGAGATGTAGAAA
TTACAATGCATCATTTTAATTGTAAAGGGGAATTTTTCTATTGCAATACAACAAAACTGTTTAATGGTCC
TTGCCCAAAAAATGGAACATGTAATGGCACTATCATACTTCCATGTAAGATAAAGCGAATTGTAAGATTG
TGGCAGGAAGTAGGTCAAGCAATGTATGCTCCTCCCATCAGCGGAAAAATTAGGTGTGACTCAAATATTA
CAGGAATACTATTGACAAGAGATGGTGGTAATACGAGTGATAATGAAACCTTCAGACCTGGAGGAGGAAA
TATAAAGGACAATTGGAGAAGTGAATTATATAAATATAAAGTAGTACAAATTGAACCATTAGGAATAGCA
CCCACCAGGGCAAAAAGAAGAGTGGTGGAGAGACAAAAAAGAGCAGTGGGAATAGGAACTATGATCTTTG
GGTTCTTAGGAGCAGCAGGAAGCACTATGGGCGCGGCGTCAATAACGCTGACGGTACAGGCCAGACAATT
ATTGTCTGGTATAGTGCAACAGCAAAGCAATTTGCTGAGGGCTATAGAGGCGCAGCAGCATATGTTGCAA
CTCACAGTCTGGGGCATTAAACAGCTCCAGGCAAGAGTCCTGGCTATAGAAAGATACCTAAAAGATCAAA
AGTTCCTAGGACTTTGGGGCTGCTCTGGGAAAACCATCTGCACCACTGCTGTGCCCTGGAACACCACTTG
GAGTAATAAATCTTTTGAAGAGATTTGGAACAACATGACATGGATAGAATGGGAGAGAGAAATTAGCAAT
TACACAAGCCAAATATATGGGATACTTACAGAATCGCAGAACCAGCAGGAAAGGAATGAAAAGGATCTAT
TAGAATTGGATAGATGGGCAAGTCTGTGGAATTGGTTTGACATAACAAATTGGCTGTGGTATATAAAAAT
ATTTATAATAATAGTAGGAAGTTTAATAGGTTTAAGAATAATTTTTGCTGTGCTTTCTATAGTAAATAGA
GTTAGGCAGGGATACTCACCTTTGTCTTTCCAGACCCCTTCCCATCATCAGAGGGAACTCGACAGGCCCG
AAGAAATCGAAGAAGGAGGTGGCGAGCAAGGCAGAGACAGATCCGTGCGATTAGTGAGCGGATTCTTACC
ACTTTTCTGGGACGATCTACGGAGCCTGTGCCTCTTCAGCTACCACCGCTTGAGAGACTTCATCTTGATT
GCAACGAGGACTGTGGAACTTCTGGGACACAGCAGTCTCAAGGGACTGAGACGGGGGTGGGAAGGCCTCA
AATATCTGGGGAATCTTCTATTGTATTGGGGTCAGGAACTAAAAACTAGTGCTGTTTCTTTGTTTGATGC
TGCAGCAATAGCAATAGCGGGGGGGACAGATAGGGTTATAGAAGTAGCACAAAGAGCTTGGAGAGCCATT
CTCCACATACCTAGAAGAATCAGACAGGGTCTTGAAAGGGCTTTGATATAA
